Addgene plasmid #159544: R989-X12-566: His6-MBP-tev-G-Hs.KRAS4b(1-169) Q61L
Purpose: E. coli protein expression of His6-MBP-tev-G-Hs.KRAS4b(1-169) Q61L
Depositing lab: Dominic Esposito. Depositing organization: National Cancer Institute (NCI). Publication: Farnesylated and methylated KRAS4b: high yield production of protein suitable for biophysical studies of prenylated protein-lipid interactions. Gillette WK, Esposito D, Abreu Blanco M, Alexander P, Bindu L, Bittner C, Chertov O, Frank PH, Grose C, Jones JE, Meng Z, Perkins S, Van Q, Ghirlando R, Fivash M, Nissley DV, McCormick F, Holderfield M, Stephen AG. Sci Rep. 2015 Nov 2;5:15916. doi: 10.1038/srep15916. PubMed 26522388.
Backbone
  Vector backbone: pDest-566
  Vector type: Bacterial Expression
Growth in bacteria
  Bacterial resistance: Ampicillin, 100 μg/mL
  Growth temperature: 37°C
  Growth strain: DH5alpha
  Copy number: Low Copy
Gene/Insert
  Gene/Insert name: His6-MBP-tev-G-Hs.KRAS4b(1-169) Q61L
  Species: H. sapiens (human)
  Mutation: Q61L
  Entrez Gene: KRAS (a.k.a. 'C-K-RAS, C-K-RAS, CFC2, K-RAS2A, K-RAS2B, K-RAS4A, K-RAS4B, K-Ras, K-Ras 2, KI-RAS, KRAS1, KRAS2, NS, NS3, OES, RALD, RASK2, c-Ki-ras, c-Ki-ras2)
  Tag / fusion protein: His6-MBP-tev (N terminal on insert)
  Cloning method: Gateway Cloning
Terms and licenses: Academic/Nonprofit Terms; Industry Terms: Not Available to Industry
How to cite: R989-X12-566: His6-MBP-tev-G-Hs.KRAS4b(1-169) Q61L was a gift from Dominic Esposito (Addgene plasmid # 159544 ; http://n2t.net/addgene:159544 ; RRID:Addgene_159544)
