[The description below was written by a language model from this plasmid's Addgene catalogue record and pLannotate feature annotations shown in this document.]
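Description:
R989-X12-566: His6-MBP-tev-G-Hs.KRAS4b(1-169) Q61L is a 7.3 kb bacterial expression plasmid built by Gateway recombination into the pDest-566 destination backbone, intended for producing a tagged, truncated form of human KRAS4b in E. coli. It replicates from a ColE1/pBR322-type origin accompanied by the rop gene and the bom region, consistent with its catalogue listing as low copy. Selection is by ampicillin through the β-lactamase gene. An f1 phage origin is also present, and short tetracycline-resistance fragments are non-functional remnants of the pBR322 lineage.

Expression is driven by a T7 promoter followed immediately by a lac operator and the T7 gene 10 ribosome binding site. A plasmid-borne lacI gene supplies repressor, so transcription is held off until induction with IPTG in a host that provides T7 RNA polymerase. The open reading frame begins with a His6 tag fused to cytosolic maltose binding protein (lacking its signal sequence), which aids solubility and allows affinity purification. An attB1 recombination scar follows, then a TEV protease site and the KRAS coding segment, with attB2 downstream. The insert encodes residues 1–169 of KRAS4b, that is, the protein without its C-terminal end, and carries the Q61L substitution. As the construct name indicates, TEV cleavage should release the protein with a single extra N-terminal glycine. rrnB T1/T2 and T7 terminators lie downstream. A further His-tag-like fragment annotated after attB2 appears to be backbone sequence outside the described fusion. The plasmid is used to make recombinant mutant KRAS protein; the associated publication concerns production of KRAS4b for biophysical studies.
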