Features (pLannotate 1.2.2; 27 found; start..end, strand, type, name):
      2..20      +  promoter       T7 promoter: promoter for bacteriophage T7 RNA polymerase
     21..45      +  protein_bind   lac operator: The lac repressor binds to the lac operator to inhibit transcription in E. coli. This inhibition can be relieved by adding lactose or isopropyl-β-D-thiogalactopyranoside (IPTG). lac repressor encoded by lacI
     60..82      +  RBS            RBS: efficient ribosome binding site from bacteriophage T7 gene 10 (Olins and Rangwala, 1989)
     99..116     +  CDS            7xHis (fragment): 6xHis affinity tag
    120..1217    +  CDS            MBP: maltose binding protein from E. coli; malE (mutated); This version of the gene does not encode a signal sequence, so MBP will remain in the cytosol.
   1237..1254    +  protein_bind   attB1 (fragment): mutant version of attB; core recombination site for the Gateway® BP reaction BP Clonase™
   1260..1276    +  CDS            TEV site (fragment): tobacco etch virus (TEV) protease recognition and cleavage site
   1281..1787    +  CDS            K-Ras (fragment): human small GTPase proto-oncoprotein
   1795..1812    -  protein_bind   attB2 (fragment): mutant version of attB; core recombination site for the Gateway® BP reaction BP Clonase™
   1912..1929    +  CDS            9xHis (fragment): 9xHis affinity tag
   1976..2091    +  ncRNA          5S rRNA: Accession: RF00001 - 5S ribosomal RNA
   2095..2181    +  terminator     rrnB T1 terminator: Escherichia coli rrnB; transcription terminator T1 from the E. coli rrnB gene
   2273..2300    +  terminator     rrnB T2 terminator: transcription terminator T2 from the E. coli rrnB gene
   2319..2358    +  promoter       AmpR promoter (fragment): bla
   2368..2415    +  terminator     T7 terminator: transcription terminator for bacteriophage T7 RNA polymerase
   2452..2907    +  rep_origin     f1 ori (sequence partly withheld): f1 bacteriophage origin of replication; arrow indicates direction of (+) strand synthesis
   3022..3882    -  CDS            AmpR: β-lactamase; bla; confers resistance to ampicillin, carbenicillin, and related antibiotics
   3883..3975    -  promoter       AmpR promoter: bla
   4056..4644    +  rep_origin     ori: high-copy-number ColE1/pMB1/pBR322/pUC origin of replication
   4830..4969    -  misc_feature   bom: basis of mobility region from pBR322
   5071..5262    -  CDS            rop: Rop protein, which maintains plasmids at low copy number; rop
   5279..5659    +  CDS            YPB1_ECOLX: Protein predicted: Swiss-Prot protein existence level 4. From Escherichia coli.
   5721..5785    -  CDS            TcR (fragment): tetracycline efflux protein; tet; confers resistance to tetracycline
   5800..5821    -  protein_bind   CAP binding site: CAP binding activates transcription in the presence of cAMP. E. coli catabolite activator protein
   5834..6916    -  CDS            lacI: lac repressor; lacI; The lac repressor binds to the lac operator to inhibit transcription in E. coli. This inhibition can be relieved by adding lactose or isopropyl-β-D-thiogalactopyranoside (IPTG).
   6917..6994    -  promoter       lacI promoter: lacI
   7002..7281    -  CDS            TcR (fragment): tetracycline efflux protein; tet; confers resistance to tetracycline
>Addgene plasmid #159544 | R989-X12-566: His6-MBP-tev-G-Hs.KRAS4b(1-169) Q61L | addgene full sequence | sequence record 313284 | Addgene NGS Result
TTAATACGACTCACTATAGGGGAATTGTGAGCGGATAACAATTCCCCTCTAGAAATAATTTTGTTTAACT
TTAAGAAGGAGATATACATATGAGATCCCATCACCATCACCATCACGGCAAAATCGAAGAAGGTAAACTG
GTAATCTGGATTAACGGCGATAAAGGCTATAACGGTCTCGCTGAAGTCGGTAAGAAATTCGAGAAAGATA
CCGGAATTAAAGTCACCGTTGAGCATCCGGATAAACTGGAAGAGAAATTCCCACAGGTTGCGGCAACTGG
CGATGGCCCTGACATTATCTTCTGGGCACACGACCGCTTTGGTGGCTACGCTCAATCTGGCCTGTTGGCT
GAAATCACCCCGGACAAAGCGTTCCAGGACAAGCTGTATCCGTTTACCTGGGATGCCGTACGTTACAACG
GCAAGCTGATTGCTTACCCGATCGCTGTTGAAGCGTTATCGCTGATTTATAACAAAGATCTGCTGCCGAA
CCCGCCAAAAACCTGGGAAGAGATCCCGGCGCTGGATAAAGAACTGAAAGCGAAAGGTAAGAGCGCGCTG
ATGTTCAACCTGCAAGAACCGTACTTCACCTGGCCGCTGATTGCTGCTGACGGGGGTTATGCGTTCAAGT
ATGAAAACGGCAAGTACGACATTAAAGACGTGGGCGTGGATAACGCTGGCGCGAAAGCGGGTCTGACCTT
CCTGGTTGACCTGATTAAAAACAAACACATGAATGCAGACACCGATTACTCCATCGCAGAAGCTGCCTTT
AATAAAGGCGAAACAGCGATGACCATCAACGGCCCGTGGGCATGGTCCAACATCGACACCAGCAAAGTGA
ATTATGGTGTAACGGTACTGCCGACCTTCAAGGGTCAACCATCCAAACCGTTCGTTGGCGTGCTGAGCGC
AGGTATTAACGCCGCCAGTCCGAACAAAGAGCTGGCAAAAGAGTTCCTCGAAAACTATCTGCTGACTGAT
GAAGGTCTGGAAGCGGTTAATAAAGACAAACCGCTGGGTGCCGTAGCGCTGAAGTCTTACGAGGAAGAGT
TGGCGAAAGATCCACGTATTGCCGCCACCATGGAAAACGCCCAGAAAGGTGAAATCATGCCGAACATCCC
GCAGATGTCCGCTTTCTGGTATGCCGTGCGTACTGCGGTGATCAACGCCGCCAGCGGTCGTCAGACTGTC
GATGAAGCCCTGAAAGACGCGCAGACTAATTCGGGATCTGATATCACAAGTTTGTACAAAAAAGTTGGCG
AAAACCTGTACTTCCAAGGCATGACTGAATATAAACTTGTGGTAGTTGGAGCTGGTGGCGTAGGCAAGAG
TGCCTTGACGATACAGCTAATTCAGAATCATTTTGTGGACGAATATGATCCAACAATAGAGGATTCCTAC
AGGAAGCAAGTAGTAATTGATGGAGAAACCTGTCTCTTGGATATTCTCGACACAGCAGGTCTAGAGGAGT
ACAGTGCAATGAGGGACCAGTACATGAGGACTGGGGAGGGCTTTCTTTGTGTATTTGCCATAAATAATAC
TAAATCATTTGAAGATATTCACCATTATAGAGAACAAATTAAAAGAGTTAAGGACTCTGAAGATGTACCT
ATGGTCCTAGTAGGAAATAAATGTGATTTGCCTTCTAGAACAGTAGACACAAAACAGGCTCAGGACTTAG
CAAGAAGTTATGGAATTCCTTTTATTGAAACATCAGCAAAGACAAGACAGGGTGTTGATGATGCCTTCTA
TACATTAGTTCGAGAAATTCGAAAACATAAAGAAAAGTAATCAACTTTCTTGTACAAAGTGGTGATATCG
CTAGCTAGATAGCTAGAAGCTTGCGGCCGCACAGCTGTATACACGTGCAAGCCAGCCAGAACTCGCTCCT
GAAGACCCAGAGGATCTCGAGCACCACCACCACCACCACTAATGTTAATTAAGTTGGGCGTTCCTAGGCT
GATAAAACAGAATTTGCCTGGCGGCAGTAGCGCGGTGGTCCCACCTGACCCCATGCCGAACTCAGAAGTG
AAACGCCGTAGCGCCGATGGTAGTGTGGGGTCTCCCCATGCGAGAGTAGGGAACTGCCAGGCATCAAATA
AAACGAAAGGCTCAGTCGAAAGACTGGGCCTTTCGTTTTATCTGTTGTTTGTCGGTGAACGCTCTCCTGA
GTAGGACAAATCCGCCGGGAGCGGATTTGAACGTTGCGAAGCAACGGCCCGGAGGGTGGCGGGCAGGACG
CCCGCCATAAACTGCCAGGCATCAAATTAAGCAGAAGGCCATCCTGACGGATGGCCTTTTTGCGTTTCTA
CAAACTCTTTTGTTTATTTTTCTAAATACATTCAAATATGTATCCGCTGAGCAATAACTAGCATAACCCC
TTGGGGCCTCTAAACGGGTCTTGAGGGGTTTTTTGCTGAAAGGAGGAACTATATCCGGATTGGCGAATGG
G
[124 nt withheld, positions 2452-2575]
C
[91 nt withheld, positions 2577-2667]
A
[49 nt withheld, positions 2669-2717]
CCTTTGACGTTGGAGTCCACGTTCTTT
[37 nt withheld, positions 2745-2781]
ACCCTATCTCGGTCTATTCTTTTGATTTATAAGGGATTTTGCCGATTTCGGCCTATTGGTTAAAAAATGA
GCTGATTTAACAAAAATTTAACGCGAATTTTAACAAAATATTAACGTTTACAATTTCTGGCGGCACGATG
GCATGAGATTATCAAAAAGGATCTTCACCTAGATCCTTTTAAATTAAAAATGAAGTTTTAAATCAATCTA
AAGTATATATGAGTAAACTTGGTCTGACAGTTACCAATGCTTAATCAGTGAGGCACCTATCTCAGCGATC
TGTCTATTTCGTTCATCCATAGTTGCCTGACTCCCCGTCGTGTAGATAACTACGATACGGGAGGGCTTAC
CATCTGGCCCCAGTGCTGCAATGATACCGCGAGACCCACGCTCACCGGCTCCAGATTTATCAGCAATAAA
CCAGCCAGCCGGAAGGGCCGAGCGCAGAAGTGGTCCTGCAACTTTATCCGCCTCCATCCAGTCTATTAAT
TGTTGCCGGGAAGCTAGAGTAAGTAGTTCGCCAGTTAATAGTTTGCGCAACGTTGTTGCCATTGCTACAG
GCATCGTGGTGTCACGCTCGTCGTTTGGTATGGCTTCATTCAGCTCCGGTTCCCAACGATCAAGGCGAGT
TACATGATCCCCCATGTTGTGCAAAAAAGCGGTTAGCTCCTTCGGTCCTCCGATCGTTGTCAGAAGTAAG
TTGGCCGCAGTGTTATCACTCATGGTTATGGCAGCACTGCATAATTCTCTTACTGTCATGCCATCCGTAA
GATGCTTTTCTGTGACTGGTGAGTACTCAACCAAGTCATTCTGAGAATAGTGTATGCGGCGACCGAGTTG
CTCTTGCCCGGCGTCAATACGGGATAATACCGCGCCACATAGCAGAACTTTAAAAGTGCTCATCATTGGA
AAACGTTCTTCGGGGCGAAAACTCTCAAGGATCTTACCGCTGTTGAGATCCAGTTCGATGTAACCCACTC
GTGCACCCAACTGATCTTCAGCATCTTTTACTTTCACCAGCGTTTCTGGGTGAGCAAAAACAGGAAGGCA
AAATGCCGCAAAAAAGGGAATAAGGGCGACACGGAAATGTTGAATACTCATACTCTTCCTTTTTCAATCA
TGATTGAAGCATTTATCAGGGTTATTGTCTCATGAGCGGATACATATTTGAATGTATTTAGAAAAATAAA
CAAATAGGTCATGACCAAAATCCCTTAACGTGAGTTTTCGTTCCACTGAGCGTCAGACCCCGTAGAAAAG
ATCAAAGGATCTTCTTGAGATCCTTTTTTTCTGCGCGTAATCTGCTGCTTGCAAACAAAAAAACCACCGC
TACCAGCGGTGGTTTGTTTGCCGGATCAAGAGCTACCAACTCTTTTTCCGAAGGTAACTGGCTTCAGCAG
AGCGCAGATACCAAATACTGTCCTTCTAGTGTAGCCGTAGTTAGGCCACCACTTCAAGAACTCTGTAGCA
CCGCCTACATACCTCGCTCTGCTAATCCTGTTACCAGTGGCTGCTGCCAGTGGCGATAAGTCGTGTCTTA
CCGGGTTGGACTCAAGACGATAGTTACCGGATAAGGCGCAGCGGTCGGGCTGAACGGGGGGTTCGTGCAC
ACAGCCCAGCTTGGAGCGAACGACCTACACCGAACTGAGATACCTACAGCGTGAGCTATGAGAAAGCGCC
ACGCTTCCCGAAGGGAGAAAGGCGGACAGGTATCCGGTAAGCGGCAGGGTCGGAACAGGAGAGCGCACGA
GGGAGCTTCCAGGGGGAAACGCCTGGTATCTTTATAGTCCTGTCGGGTTTCGCCACCTCTGACTTGAGCG
TCGATTTTTGTGATGCTCGTCAGGGGGGCGGAGCCTATGGAAAAACGCCAGCAACGCGGCCTTTTTACGG
TTCCTGGCCTTTTGCTGGCCTTTTGCTCACATGTTCTTTCCTGCGTTATCCCCTGATTCTGTGGATAACC
GTATTACCGCCTTTGAGTGAGCTGATACCGCTCGCCGCAGCCGAACGACCGAGCGCAGCGAGTCAGTGAG
CGAGGAAGCGGAAGAGCGCCTGATGCGGTATTTTCTCCTTACGCATCTGTGCGGTATTTCACACCGCAAT
GGTGCACTCTCAGTACAATCTGCTCTGATGCCGCATAGTTAAGCCAGTATACACTCCGCTATCGCTACGT
GACTGGGTCATGGCTGCGCCCCGACACCCGCCAACACCCGCTGACGCGCCCTGACGGGCTTGTCTGCTCC
CGGCATCCGCTTACAGACAAGCTGTGACCGTCTCCGGGAGCTGCATGTGTCAGAGGTTTTCACCGTCATC
ACCGAAACGCGCGAGGCAGCTGCGGTAAAGCTCATCAGCGTGGTCGTGAAGCGATTCACAGATGTCTGCC
TGTTCATCCGCGTCCAGCTCGTTGAGTTTCTCCAGAAGCGTTAATGTCTGGCTTCTGATAAAGCGGGCCA
TGTTAAGGGCGGTTTTTTCCTGTTTGGTCACTGATGCCTCCGTGTAAGGGGGATTTCTGTTCATGGGGGT
AATGATACCGATGAAACGAGAGAGGATGCTCACGATACGGGTTACTGATGATGAACATGCCCGGTTACTG
GAACGTTGTGAGGGTAAACAACTGGCGGTATGGATGCGGCGGGACCAGAGAAAAATCACTCAGGGTCAAT
GCCAGCGCTTCGTTAATACAGATGTAGGTGTTCCACAGGGTAGCCAGCAGCATCCTGCGATGCAGATCCG
GAACATAATGGTGCAGGGCGCTGACTTCCGCGTTTCCAGACTTTACGAAACACGGAAACCGAAGACCATT
CATGTTGTTGCTCAGGTCGCAGACGTTTTGCAGCAGCAGTCGCTTCACGTTCGCTCGCGTATCGGTGATT
CATTCTGCTAACCAGTAAGGCAACCCCGCCAGCCTAGCCGGGTCCTCAACGACAGGAGCACGATCATGCT
AGTCATGCCCCGCGCCCACCGGAAGGAGCTGACTGGGTTGAAGGCTCTCAAGGGCATCGGTCGAGATCCC
GGTGCCTAATGAGTGAGCTAACTTACATTAATTGCGTTGCGCTCACTGCCCGCTTTCCAGTCGGGAAACC
TGTCGTGCCAGCTGCATTAATGAATCGGCCAACGCGCGGGGAGAGGCGGTTTGCGTATTGGGCGCCAGGG
TGGTTTTTCTTTTCACCAGTGAGACGGGCAACAGCTGATTGCCCTTCACCGCCTGGCCCTGAGAGAGTTG
CAGCAAGCGGTCCACGCTGGTTTGCCCCAGCAGGCGAAAATCCTGTTTGATGGTGGTTAACGGCGGGATA
TAACATGAGCTGTCTTCGGTATCGTCGTATCCCACTACCGAGATGTCCGCACCAACGCGCAGCCCGGACT
CGGTAATGGCGCGCATTGCGCCCAGCGCCATCTGATCGTTGGCAACCAGCATCGCAGTGGGAACGATGCC
CTCATTCAGCATTTGCATGGTTTGTTGAAAACCGGACATGGCACTCCAGTCGCCTTCCCGTTCCGCTATC
GGCTGAATTTGATTGCGAGTGAGATATTTATGCCAGCCAGCCAGACGCAGACGCGCCGAGACAGAACTTA
ATGGGCCCGCTAACAGCGCGATTTGCTGGTGACCCAATGCGACCAGATGCTCCACGCCCAGTCGCGTACC
GTCTTCATGGGAGAAAATAATACTGTTGATGGGTGTCTGGTCAGAGACATCAAGAAATAACGCCGGAACA
TTAGTGCAGGCAGCTTCCACAGCAATGGCATCCTGGTCATCCAGCGGATAGTTAATGATCAGCCCACTGA
CGCGTTGCGCGAGAAGATTGTGCACCGCCGCTTTACAGGCTTCGACGCCGCTTCGTTCTACCATCGACAC
CACCACGCTGGCACCCAGTTGATCGGCGCGAGATTTAATCGCCGCGACAATTTGCGACGGCGCGTGCAGG
GCCAGACTGGAGGTGGCAACGCCAATCAGCAACGACTGTTTGCCCGCCAGTTGTTGTGCCACGCGGTTGG
GAATGTAATTCAGCTCCGCCATCGCCGCTTCCACTTTTTCCCGCGTTTTCGCAGAAACGTGGCTGGCCTG
GTTCACCACGCGGGAAACGGTCTGATAAGAGACACCGGCATACTCTGCGACATCGTATAACGTTACTGGT
TTCACATTCACCACCCTGAATTGACTCTCTTCCGGGCGCTATCATGCCATACCGCGAAAGGTTTTGCGCC
ATTCGATGGTGTCCGGGATCTCGACGCTCTCCCTTATGCGACTCCTGCATTAGGAAGCAGCCCAGTAGTA
GGTTGAGGCCGTTGAGCACCGCCGCCGCAAGGAATGGTGCATGCAAGGAGATGGCGCCCAACAGTCCCCC
GGCCACGGGGCCTGCCACCATACCCACGCCGAAACAAGCGCTCATGAGCCCGAAGTGGCGAGCCCGATCT
TCCCCATCGGTGATGTCGGCGATATAGGCGCCAGCAACCGCACCTGTGGCGCCGGTGATGCCGGCCACGA
TGCGTCCGGCGTAGAGGATCGAGATCGATCTCGATCCCGCGAAA
